>Addgene plasmid #180403 | W118-1_hSTK16-Flag | addgene full sequence | sequence record 355845 | Addgene NGS Result
AGCGCACGAGGGAGCTTCCAGGGGGAAACGCCTGGTATCTTTATAGTCCTGTCGGGTTTCGCCACCTCTG
ACTTGAGCGTCGATTTTTGTGATGCTCGTCAGGGGGGCGGAGCCTATGGAAAAACGCCAGCAACGCGGCC
TTTTTACGGTTCCTGGCCTTTTGCTGGCCTTTTGCTCACATGTTCTTTCCTGCGTTATCCCCTGATTCTG
TGGATAACCGTATTACCGCCTTTGAGTGAGCTGATACCGCTCGCCGCAGCCGAACGACCGAGCGCAGCGA
GTCAGTGAGCGAGGAAGCGGAAGAGCGCCCAATACGCAAACCGCCTCTCCCCGCGCGTTGGCCGATTCAT
TAATGCAGCTGGCACGACAGGTTTCCCGACTGGAAAGCGGGCAGTGAGCGCAACGCAATTAATGTGAGTT
AGCTCACTCATTAGGCACCCCAGGCTTTACACTTTATGCTTCCGGCTCGTATGTTGTGTGGAATTGTGAG
CGGATAACAATTTCACACAGGAAACAGCTATGACCATGATTACGCCAAGCGCGCAATTAACCCTCACTAA
AGGGAACAAAAGCTGGAGCTGCAAGCTTAATGTAGTCTTATGCAATACTCTTGTAGTCTTGCAACATGGT
AACGATGAGTTAGCAACATGCCTTACAAGGAGAGAAAAAGCACCGTGCATGCCGATTGGTGGAAGTAAGG
TGGTACGATCGTGCCTTATTAGGAAGGCAACAGACGGGTCTGACATGGATTGGACGAACCACTGAATTGC
CGCATTGCAGAGATATTGTATTTAAGTGCCTAGCTCGATACATAAACGGGTCTCTCTGGTTAGACCAGAT
CTGAGCCTGGGAGCTCTCTGGCTAACTAGGGAACCCACTGCTTAAGCCTCAATAAAGCTTGCCTTGAGTG
CTTCAAGTAGTGTGTGCCCGTCTGTTGTGTGACTCTGGTAACTAGAGATCCCTCAGACCCTTTTAGTCAG
TGTGGAAAATCTCTAGCAGTGGCGCCCGAACAGGGACTTGAAAGCGAAAGGGAAACCAGAGGAGCTCTCT
CGACGCAGGACTCGGCTTGCTGAAGCGCGCACGGCAAGAGGCGAGGGGCGGCGACTGGTGAGTACGCCAA
AAATTTTGACTAGCGGAGGCTAGAAGGAGAGAGATGGGTGCGAGAGCGTCAGTATTAAGCGGGGGAGAAT
TAGATCGCGATGGGAAAAAATTCGGTTAAGGCCAGGGGGAAAGAAAAAATATAAATTAAAACATATAGTA
TGGGCAAGCAGGGAGCTAGAACGATTCGCAGTTAATCCTGGCCTGTTAGAAACATCAGAAGGCTGTAGAC
AAATACTGGGACAGCTACAACCATCCCTTCAGACAGGATCAGAAGAACTTAGATCATTATATAATACAGT
AGCAACCCTCTATTGTGTGCATCAAAGGATAGAGATAAAAGACACCAAGGAAGCTTTAGACAAGATAGAG
GAAGAGCAAAACAAAAGTAAGACCACCGCACAGCAAGCGGCCGCTGATCTTCAGACCTGGAGGAGGAGAT
ATGAGGGACAATTGGAGAAGTGAATTATATAAATATAAAGTAGTAAAAATTGAACCATTAGGAGTAGCAC
CCACCAAGGCAAAGAGAAGAGTGGTGCAGAGAGAAAAAAGAGCAGTGGGAATAGGAGCTTTGTTCCTTGG
GTTCTTGGGAGCAGCAGGAAGCACTATGGGCGCAGCGTCAATGACGCTGACGGTACAGGCCAGACAATTA
TTGTCTGGTATAGTGCAGCAGCAGAACAATTTGCTGAGGGCTATTGAGGCGCAACAGCATCTGTTGCAAC
TCACAGTCTGGGGCATCAAGCAGCTCCAGGCAAGAATCCTGGCTGTGGAAAGATACCTAAAGGATCAACA
GCTCCTGGGGATTTGGGGTTGCTCTGGAAAACTCATTTGCACCACTGCTGTGCCTTGGAATGCTAGTTGG
AGTAATAAATCTCTGGAACAGATTTGGAATCACACGACCTGGATGGAGTGGGACAGAGAAATTAACAATT
ACACAAGCTTAATACACTCCTTAATTGAAGAATCGCAAAACCAGCAAGAAAAGAATGAACAAGAATTATT
GGAATTAGATAAATGGGCAAGTTTGTGGAATTGGTTTAACATAACAAATTGGCTGTGGTATATAAAATTA
TTCATAATGATAGTAGGAGGCTTGGTAGGTTTAAGAATAGTTTTTGCTGTACTTTCTATAGTGAATAGAG
TTAGGCAGGGATATTCACCATTATCGTTTCAGACCCACCTCCCAACCCCGAGGGGACCCGACAGGCCCGA
AGGAATAGAAGAAGAAGGTGGAGAGAGAGACAGAGACAGATCCATTCGATTAGTGAACGGATCTCGACGG
TATCGGTTAACTTTTAAAAGAAAAGGGGGGATTGGGGGGTACAGTGCAGGGGAAAGAATAGTAGACATAA
TAGCAACAGACATACAAACTAAAGAATTACAAAAACAAATTACAAAATTCAAAATTTTATCGATAAGCTT
GGGAGTTCCGCGTTACATAACTTACGGTAAATGGCCCGCCTGGCTGACCGCCCAACGACCCCCGCCCATT
GACGTCAATAATGACGTATGTTCCCATAGTAACGCCAATAGGGACTTTCCATTGACGTCAATGGGTGGAG
TATTTACGGTAAACTGCCCACTTGGCAGTACATCAAGTGTATCATATGCCAAGTACGCCCCCTATTGACG
TCAATGACGGTAAATGGCCCGCCTGGCATTATGCCCAGTACATGACCTTATGGGACTTTCCTACTTGGCA
GTACATCTACGTATTAGTCATCGCTATTACCATGGTGATGCGGTTTTGGCAGTACATCAATGGGCGTGGA
TAGCGGTTTGACTCACGGGGATTTCCAAGTCTCCACCCCATTGACGTCAATGGGAGTTTGTTTTGGCACC
AAAATCAACGGGACTTTCCAAAATGTCGTAACAACTCCGCCCCATTGACGCAAATGGGCGGTAGGCGTGT
ACGGTGGGAGGTCTATATAAGCAGAGCTCGTTTAGTGAACCGTCAGATCGCCTGGAGACGCCATCCACGC
TGTTTTGACCTCCATAGAAGACACCGACTCTAGTCCAGTGTGGTGGAATTCTGCAGATATCAACAAGTTT
GTACAAAAAAGCAGGCTTCACCATGGGCCACGCGCTGTGTGTCTGCTCTCGGGGAACTGTCATCATTGAC
AATAAGCGCTACCTCTTCATCCAGAAACTGGGGGAGGGTGGGTTCAGCTATGTGGACCTAGTGGAAGGGT
TACATGATGGACACTTCTACGCCCTGAAGCGAATCCTGTGTCACGAGCAGCAGGACCGGGAGGAGGCCCA
GCGAGAAGCCGACATGCATCGCCTCTTCAATCACCCCAACATCCTTCGCCTCGTGGCTTACTGTCTGAGG
GAACGGGGTGCTAAGCATGAGGCCTGGCTGCTGCTACCATTCTTCAAGAGAGGTACGCTGTGGAATGAGA
TAGAAAGGCTGAAGGACAAAGGCAACTTCCTGACCGAGGATCAAATCCTTTGGCTGCTGCTGGGGATCTG
CAGAGGCCTTGAGGCCATTCATGCCAAGGGTTATGCCCACAGAGACTTGAAGCCCACCAATATATTGCTT
GGAGATGAGGGGCAGCCAGTTTTAATGGACTTGGGTTCCATGAATCAAGCATGCATCCATGTGGAGGGCT
CCCGCCAGGCTCTGACCCTGCAGGACTGGGCAGCCCAGCGGTGCACCATCTCCTACCGAGCCCCAGAGCT
CTTCTCTGTGCAGAGTCACTGTGTCATCGATGAGCGGACTGATGTCTGGTCCCTAGGCTGCGTGCTATAT
GCCATGATGTTTGGGGAAGGCCCTTATGACATGGTGTTCCAAAAGGGTGACAGTGTGGCCCTTGCTGTGC
AGAACCAACTCAGCATCCCACAAAGCCCCAGGCATTCTTCAGCATTGTGGCAGCTCCTGAACTCGATGAT
GACCGTGGACCCGCATCAGCGTCCTCACATTCCTCTCCTCCTCAGTCAGCTGGAGGCGCTGCAGCCCCCA
GCTCCTGGCCAACATACTACCCAAATCGGCGGCGACTACAAAGACGATGACGACAAGTGAGACCCAGCTT
TCTTGTACAAAGTGGTTGATATCCAGCACAGTGGCGGCCGCTCGACAATCAACCTCTGGATTACAAAATT
TGTGAAAGATTGACTGGTATTCTTAACTATGTTGCTCCTTTTACGCTATGTGGATACGCTGCTTTAATGC
CTTTGTATCATGCTATTGCTTCCCGTATGGCTTTCATTTTCTCCTCCTTGTATAAATCCTGGTTGCTGTC
TCTTTATGAGGAGTTGTGGCCCGTTGTCAGGCAACGTGGCGTGGTGTGCACTGTGTTTGCTGACGCAACC
CCCACTGGTTGGGGCATTGCCACCACCTGTCAGCTCCTTTCCGGGACTTTCGCTTTCCCCCTCCCTATTG
CCACGGCGGAACTCATCGCCGCCTGCCTTGCCCGCTGCTGGACAGGGGCTCGGCTGTTGGGCACTGACAA
TTCCGTGGTGTTGTCGGGGAAGCTGACGTCCTTTCCATGGCTGCTCGCCTGTGTTGCCACCTGGATTCTG
CGCGGGACGTCCTTCTGCTACGTCCCTTCGGCCCTCAATCCAGCGGACCTTCCTTCCCGCGGCCTGCTGC
CGGCTCTGCGGCCTCTTCCGCGTCTTCGCCTTCGCCCTCAGACGAGTCGGATCTCCCTTTGGGCCGCCTC
CCCGCCTGGAATTCTACCGGGTAGGGGAGGCGCTTTTCCCAAGGCAGTCTGGAGCATGCGCTTTAGCAGC
CCCGCTGGGCACTTGGCGCTACACAAGTGGCCTCTGGCCTCGCACACATTCCACATCCACCGGTAGGCGC
CAACCGGCTCCGTTCTTTGGTGGCCCCTTCGCGCCACCTTCTACTCCTCCCCTAGTCAGGAAGTTCCCCC
CCGCCCCGCAGCTCGCGTCGTGCAGGACGTGACAAATGGAAGTAGCACGTCTCACTAGTCTCGTGCAGAT
GGACAGCACCGCTGAGCAATGGAAGCGGGTAGGCCTTTGGGGCAGCGGCCAATAGCAGCTTTGCTCCTTC
GCTTTCTGGGCTCAGAGGCTGGGAAGGGGTGGGTCCGGGGGCGGGCTCAGGGGCGGGCTCAGGGGCGGGG
CGGGCGCCCGAAGGTCCTCCGGAGGCCCGGCATTCTGCACGCTTCAAAAGCGCACGTCTGCCGCGCTGTT
CTCCTCTTCCTCATCTCCGGGCCTTTCGACCTGCAGCCCAAGCTTACCATGACCGAGTACAAGCCCACGG
TGCGCCTCGCCACCCGCGACGACGTCCCCAGGGCCGTACGCACCCTCGCCGCCGCGTTCGCCGACTACCC
CGCCACGCGCCACACCGTCGATCCGGACCGCCACATCGAGCGGGTCACCGAGCTGCAAGAACTCTTCCTC
ACGCGCGTCGGGCTCGACATCGGCAAGGTGTGGGTCGCGGACGACGGCGCCGCGGTGGCGGTCTGGACCA
CGCCGGAGAGCGTCGAAGCGGGGGCGGTGTTCGCCGAGATCGGCCCGCGCATGGCCGAGTTGAGCGGTTC
CCGGCTGGCCGCGCAGCAACAGATGGAAGGCCTCCTGGCGCCGCACCGGCCCAAGGAGCCCGCGTGGTTC
CTGGCCACCGTCGGCGTCTCGCCCGACCACCAGGGCAAGGGTCTGGGCAGCGCCGTCGTGCTCCCCGGAG
TGGAGGCGGCCGAGCGCGCCGGGGTGCCCGCCTTCCTGGAGACCTCCGCGCCCCGCAACCTCCCCTTCTA
CGAGCGGCTCGGCTTCACCGTCACCGCCGACGTCGAGGTGCCCGAAGGACCGCGCACCTGGTGCATGACC
CGCAAGCCCGGTGCCTGACGCCCGCCCCACGACCCGCAGCGCCCGACCGAAAGGAGCGCACGACCCCATG
CATCTCGAGGGCCCGGTACCTTTAAGACCAATGACTTACAAGGCAGCTGTAGATCTTAGCCACTTTTTAA
AAGAAAAGGGGGGACTGGAAGGGCTAGCTCACTCCCAACGAAGACAAGATCTGCTTTTTGCTTGTACTGG
GTCTCTCTGGTTAGACCAGATCTGAGCCTGGGAGCTCTCTGGCTAACTAGGGAACCCACTGCTTAAGCCT
CAATAAAGCTTGCCTTGAGTGCTTCAAGTAGTGTGTGCCCGTCTGTTGTGTGACTCTGGTAACTAGAGAT
CCCTCAGACCCTTTTAGTCAGTGTGGAAAATCTCTAGCAGTAGTAGTTCATGTCATCTTATTATTCAGTA
TTTATAACTTGCAAAGAAATGAATATCAGAGAGTGAGAGGAACTTGTTTATTGCAGCTTATAATGGTTAC
AAATAAAGCAATAGCATCACAAATTTCACAAATAAAGCATTTTTTTCACTGCATTCTAGTTGTGGTTTGT
CCAAACTCATCAATGTATCTTATCATGTCTGGCTCTAGCTATCCCGCCCCTAACTCCGCCCATCCCGCCC
CTAACTCCGCCCAGTTCCGCCCATTCTCCGCCCCATGGCTGACTAATTTTTTTTATTTATGCAGAGGCCG
AGGCCGCCTCGGCCTCTGAGCTATTCCAGAAGTAGTGAGGAGGCTTTTTTGGAGGCCTAGGGACGTACCC
AATTCGCCCTATAGTGAGTCGTATTACGCGCGCTCACTGGCCGTCGTTTTACAACGTCGTGACTGGGAAA
ACCCTGGCGTTACCCAACTTAATCGCCTTGCAGCACATCCCCCTTTCGCCAGCTGGCGTAATAGCGAAGA
GGCCCGCACCGATCGCCCTTCCCAACAGTTGCGCAGCCTGAATGGCGAATGGG
[124 nt withheld, positions 6844-6967]
C
[91 nt withheld, positions 6969-7059]
A
[49 nt withheld, positions 7061-7109]
CCTTTGACGTTGGAGTCCACGTTCTTT
[37 nt withheld, positions 7137-7173]
ACCCTATCTCGGTCTATTCTTTTGATTTATAAGGGATTTTGCCGATTTCGGCCTATTGGTTAAAAAATGA
GCTGATTTAACAAAAATTTAACGCGAATTTTAACAAAATATTAACGCTTACAATTTAGGTGGCACTTTTC
GGGGAAATGTGCGCGGAACCCCTATTTGTTTATTTTTCTAAATACATTCAAATATGTATCCGCTCATGAG
ACAATAACCCTGATAAATGCTTCAATAATATTGAAAAAGGAAGAGTATGAGTATTCAACATTTCCGTGTC
GCCCTTATTCCCTTTTTTGCGGCATTTTGCCTTCCTGTTTTTGCTCACCCAGAAACGCTGGTGAAAGTAA
AAGATGCTGAAGATCAGTTGGGTGCACGAGTGGGTTACATCGAACTGGATCTCAACAGCGGTAAGATCCT
TGAGAGTTTTCGCCCCGAAGAACGTTTTCCAATGATGAGCACTTTTAAAGTTCTGCTATGTGGCGCGGTA
TTATCCCGTATTGACGCCGGGCAAGAGCAACTCGGTCGCCGCATACACTATTCTCAGAATGACTTGGTTG
AGTACTCACCAGTCACAGAAAAGCATCTTACGGATGGCATGACAGTAAGAGAATTATGCAGTGCTGCCAT
AACCATGAGTGATAACACTGCGGCCAACTTACTTCTGACAACGATCGGAGGACCGAAGGAGCTAACCGCT
TTTTTGCACAACATGGGGGATCATGTAACTCGCCTTGATCGTTGGGAACCGGAGCTGAATGAAGCCATAC
CAAACGACGAGCGTGACACCACGATGCCTGTAGCAATGGCAACAACGTTGCGCAAACTATTAACTGGCGA
ACTACTTACTCTAGCTTCCCGGCAACAATTAATAGACTGGATGGAGGCGGATAAAGTTGCAGGACCACTT
CTGCGCTCGGCCCTTCCGGCTGGCTGGTTTATTGCTGATAAATCTGGAGCCGGTGAGCGTGGGTCTCGCG
GTATCATTGCAGCACTGGGGCCAGATGGTAAGCCCTCCCGTATCGTAGTTATCTACACGACGGGGAGTCA
GGCAACTATGGATGAACGAAATAGACAGATCGCTGAGATAGGTGCCTCACTGATTAAGCATTGGTAACTG
TCAGACCAAGTTTACTCATATATACTTTAGATTGATTTAAAACTTCATTTTTAATTTAAAAGGATCTAGG
TGAAGATCCTTTTTGATAATCTCATGACCAAAATCCCTTAACGTGAGTTTTCGTTCCACTGAGCGTCAGA
CCCCGTAGAAAAGATCAAAGGATCTTCTTGAGATCCTTTTTTTCTGCGCGTAATCTGCTGCTTGCAAACA
AAAAAACCACCGCTACCAGCGGTGGTTTGTTTGCCGGATCAAGAGCTACCAACTCTTTTTCCGAAGGTAA
CTGGCTTCAGCAGAGCGCAGATACCAAATACTGTTCTTCTAGTGTAGCCGTAGTTAGGCCACCACTTCAA
GAACTCTGTAGCACCGCCTACATACCTCGCTCTGCTAATCCTGTTACCAGTGGCTGCTGCCAGTGGCGAT
AAGTCGTGTCTTACCGGGTTGGACTCAAGACGATAGTTACCGGATAAGGCGCAGCGGTCGGGCTGAACGG
GGGGTTCGTGCACACAGCCCAGCTTGGAGCGAACGACCTACACCGAACTGAGATACCTACAGCGTGAGCT
ATGAGAAAGCGCCACGCTTCCCGAAGGGAGAAAGGCGGACAGGTATCCGGTAAGCGGCAGGGTCGGAACA
GGAG
Features (pLannotate 1.2.2; 30 found; start..end, strand, type, name):
    305..397     +  CDS            lacI (fragment): lac repressor; lacI; The lac repressor binds to the lac operator to inhibit transcription in E. coli. This inhibition can be relieved by adding lactose or isopropyl-β-D-thiogalactopyranoside (IPTG).
    410..431     +  protein_bind   CAP binding site: CAP binding activates transcription in the presence of cAMP. E. coli catabolite activator protein
    446..476     +  promoter       lac promoter: promoter for the E. coli lac operon
    484..500     +  protein_bind   lac operator: The lac repressor binds to the lac operator to inhibit transcription in E. coli. This inhibition can be relieved by adding lactose or isopropyl-β-D-thiogalactopyranoside (IPTG). lac repressor encoded by lacI
    545..563     +  promoter       T3 promoter: promoter for bacteriophage T3 RNA polymerase
    591..817     +  promoter       RSV promoter: Rous sarcoma virus enhancer/promoter
    818..998     +  LTR            5' LTR (truncated): truncated 5' long terminal repeat (LTR) from HIV-1
   1045..1170    +  misc_feature   HIV-1 Ψ: packaging signal of human immunodeficiency virus type 1
   1154..1517    +  CDS            HIV-1 gag (fragment): gag protein from human immunodeficiency virus 1; gag
   1663..1896    +  misc_feature   RRE: The Rev response element (RRE) of HIV-1 allows for Rev-dependent mRNA export from the nucleus to the cytoplasm.
   2273..2373    +  CDS            Rev (fragment): human immunodeficiency virus 1 (HIV-1) Rev protein; rev; enhances nuclear export of unspliced and incompletely spliced viral mRNAs
   2392..2508    +  misc_feature   cPPT/CTS: central polypurine tract and central termination sequence of HIV-1
   2531..2834    +  enhancer       CMV enhancer: human cytomegalovirus immediate early enhancer
   2835..3038    +  promoter       CMV promoter: human cytomegalovirus (CMV) immediate early promoter
   3143..3167    +  protein_bind   attB1: mutant version of attB; recombination site for the Gateway® BP reaction BP Clonase™
   3173..4087    +  CDS            STK16: STK16_HUMAN - Also known as MPSK1, PKL12, TSF1. Experimental evidence at protein level: Swiss-Prot protein existence level 1. Membrane-associated protein kinase that phosphorylates on serine and threonine residues. In vitro substrates include DRG1, ENO1 and EIF4EBP1. Also autophosphorylates. May be involved in secretory vesicle trafficking or intracellular signaling. May have a role in regulating stromal-epithelial interactions that occur during ductal morphogenesis in the mammary gland. May be involved in TGF-beta signaling. Able to autophosphorylate on Tyr residue; it is however unclear whet
   4122..4146    -  protein_bind   attB2: mutant version of attB; recombination site for the Gateway® BP reaction BP Clonase™
   4177..4765    +  misc_feature   WPRE: woodchuck hepatitis virus posttranscriptional regulatory element
   4779..5278    +  promoter       PGK promoter: mouse phosphoglycerate kinase 1 promoter
   5299..5898    +  CDS            PuroR: puromycin N-acetyltransferase; pac from Streptomyces alboniger; confers resistance to puromycin
   5966..6103    +  CDS            nef (fragment): NEF_HV1LA - Experimental evidence at protein level: Swiss-Prot protein existence level 1. Extracellular Nef protein targets CD4(+) T-lymphocytes for apoptosis by interacting with CXCR4 surface receptors. From Human immunodeficiency virus type 1 group M subtype B (isolate Lai) (HIV-1).
   6089..6269    +  LTR            5' LTR (truncated): truncated 5' long terminal repeat (LTR) from HIV-1
   6341..6462    +  polyA_signal   SV40 poly(A) signal: SV40 polyadenylation signal
   6502..6637    +  rep_origin     SV40 ori: SV40 origin of replication
   6658..6676    -  promoter       T7 promoter: promoter for bacteriophage T7 RNA polymerase
   6684..6839    +  CDS            lacZα (fragment): LacZα fragment of β-galactosidase; lacZ fragment
   6844..7272    +  rep_origin     f1 ori (sequence partly withheld): f1 bacteriophage origin of replication; arrow indicates direction of (+) strand synthesis
   7325..7429    +  promoter       AmpR promoter: bla
   7430..8290    +  CDS            AmpR: β-lactamase; bla; confers resistance to ampicillin, carbenicillin, and related antibiotics
   8461..122     +  rep_origin     ori (across the origin): high-copy-number ColE1/pMB1/pBR322/pUC origin of replication
