[The description below was written by a language model from this plasmid's Addgene catalogue record and pLannotate feature annotations shown in this document.]
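Description:
W118-1_hSTK16-Flag is a lentiviral mammalian expression plasmid built on the W118-1 backbone, made to deliver human STK16, a membrane-associated serine/threonine kinase, into cells by viral transduction. The sequenced record is about 8.9 kb. It is maintained in E. coli through a ColE1/pUC-type origin and selected with ampicillin via the β-lactamase gene. The catalogue lists it as low copy, even though the origin is annotated as a high-copy type. An f1 origin, an SV40 origin and residual lac/lacZα, T3 and T7 elements are carried over from the parental cloning vector.

The transfer cassette has a third-generation layout. An RSV promoter replaces the U3 region upstream of a truncated HIV-1 5' LTR, so genomic RNA can be produced without Tat. The Ψ packaging signal (running into a gag fragment), the RRE for Rev-dependent nuclear export and the cPPT/CTS follow it. The downstream LTR is also annotated as truncated, which fits a self-inactivating design, and is followed by an SV40 polyadenylation signal.

Inside the proviral region, the CMV enhancer/promoter drives the STK16 open reading frame. The ORF is flanked by attB1 and attB2 sites left by Gateway recombination. The catalogue describes a C-terminal Flag tag, but the feature table does not annotate it separately. A WPRE lies downstream of the insert to enhance transcript stability and expression. A separate mouse PGK promoter then drives puromycin N-acetyltransferase, so transduced cells can be selected with puromycin.

The stated purpose is lentiviral expression of Flag-tagged human STK16. The plasmid was deposited in connection with cross-species genetic screens for regulators of polyglutamine-expanded ataxin-1.
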