Addgene plasmid #180403: W118-1_hSTK16-Flag
Purpose: lentiviral transduction of human STK16 (with a C-terminal Flag tag) gene
Depositing lab: Huda Zoghbi. Depositing organization: Baylor College of Medicine. Publication: Cross-species genetic screens identify transglutaminase 5 as a regulator of polyglutamine-expanded ataxin-1. Lee WS, Al-Ramahi I, Jeong HH, Jang Y, Lin T, Adamski CJ, Lavery LA, Rath S, Richman R, Bondar VV, Alcala E, Revelli JP, Orr HT, Liu Z, Botas J, Zoghbi HY. J Clin Invest. 2022 May 2;132(9). pii: 156616. doi: 10.1172/JCI156616. PubMed 35499073.
Backbone
  Vector backbone: W118-1
  Backbone size w/o insert (bp): 8015
  Vector type: Mammalian Expression, Lentiviral
  Selectable markers: Puromycin
Growth in bacteria
  Bacterial resistance: Ampicillin, 100 μg/mL
  Growth temperature: 37°C
  Growth strain: NEB Stable
  Copy number: Low Copy
Gene/Insert
  Gene/Insert name: STK16
  Species: H. sapiens (human)
  Insert size (bp): 948
  Entrez Gene: STK16 (a.k.a. KRCT, MPSK, PKL12, PSK, TSF1, hPSK)
  Promoter: CMV
  Tag / fusion protein: Flag (C terminal on insert)
  Cloning method: Gateway Cloning
  Sequencing primers: 5′ CMV forward; 3′ CATAGCGTAAAAGGAGCAACA
Terms and licenses: Academic/Nonprofit Terms; Industry Terms: Not Available to Industry
How to cite: W118-1_hSTK16-Flag was a gift from Huda Zoghbi (Addgene plasmid # 180403 ; http://n2t.net/addgene:180403 ; RRID:Addgene_180403)
