>Addgene plasmid #180403 | W118-1_hSTK16-Flag | depositor partial sequence | sequence record 350485 | STK16-Flag
ATGGGCCACGCGCTGTGTGTCTGCTCTCGGGGAACTGTCATCATTGACAATAAGCGCTACCTCTTCATCC
AGAAACTGGGGGAGGGTGGGTTCAGCTATGTGGACCTAGTGGAAGGGTTACATGATGGACACTTCTACGC
CCTGAAGCGAATCCTGTGTCACGAGCAGCAGGACCGGGAGGAGGCCCAGCGAGAAGCCGACATGCATCGC
CTCTTCAATCACCCCAACATCCTTCGCCTCGTGGCTTACTGTCTGAGGGAACGGGGTGCTAAGCATGAGG
CCTGGCTGCTGCTACCATTCTTCAAGAGAGGTACGCTGTGGAATGAGATAGAAAGGCTGAAGGACAAAGG
CAACTTCCTGACCGAGGATCAAATCCTTTGGCTGCTGCTGGGGATCTGCAGAGGCCTTGAGGCCATTCAT
GCCAAGGGTTATGCCCACAGAGACTTGAAGCCCACCAATATATTGCTTGGAGATGAGGGGCAGCCAGTTT
TAATGGACTTGGGTTCCATGAATCAAGCATGCATCCATGTGGAGGGCTCCCGCCAGGCTCTGACCCTGCA
GGACTGGGCAGCCCAGCGGTGCACCATCTCCTACCGAGCCCCAGAGCTCTTCTCTGTGCAGAGTCACTGT
GTCATCGATGAGCGGACTGATGTCTGGTCCCTAGGCTGCGTGCTATATGCCATGATGTTTGGGGAAGGCC
CTTATGACATGGTGTTCCAAAAGGGTGACAGTGTGGCCCTTGCTGTGCAGAACCAACTCAGCATCCCACA
AAGCCCCAGGCATTCTTCAGCATTGTGGCAGCTCCTGAACTCGATGATGACCGTGGACCCGCATCAGCGT
CCTCACATTCCTCTCCTCCTCAGTCAGCTGGAGGCGCTGCAGCCCCCAGCTCCTGGCCAACATACTACCC
AAATCGGCGGCGACTACAAAGACGATGACGACAAGTGA
